>Addgene plasmid #116192 | pHAGE-BRAF-Q530K | addgene full sequence | sequence record 250667 | Addgene NGS Result
TTTTAAAAGAAAAGGGGGGATTGGGGGGTACAGTGCAGGGGAAAGAATAGTAGACATAATAGCAACAGAC
ATACAAACTAAAGAATTACAAAAACAAATTACAAAAATTCAAAATTTTCGGGTTTATTACAGGGACAGCA
GAGATCCAGTTTGGACTAGTCGTGAGGCTCCGGTGCCCGTCAGTGGGCAGAGCGCACATCGCCCACAGTC
CCCGAGAAGTTGGGGGGAGGGGTCGGCAATTGAACCGGTGCCTAGAGAAGGTGGCGCGGGGTAAACTGGG
AAAGTGATGTCGTGTACTGGCTCCGCCTTTTTCCCGAGGGTGGGGGAGAACCGTATATAAGTGCAGTAGT
CGCCGTGAACGTTCTTTTTCGCAACGGGTTTGCCGCCAGAACACAGGTAAGTGCCGTGTGTGGTTCCCGC
GGGCCTGGCCTCTTTACGGGTTATGGCCCTTGCGTGCCTTGAATTACTTCCACCTGGCTGCAGTACGTGA
TTCTTGATCCCGAGCTTCGGGTTGGAAGTGGGTGGGAGAGTTCGAGGCCTTGCGCTTAAGGAGCCCCTTC
GCCTCGTGCTTGAGTTGAGGCCTGGCCTGGGCGCTGGGGCCGCCGCGTGCGAATCTGGTGGCACCTTCGC
GCCTGTCTCGCTGCTTTCGATAAGTCTCTAGCCATTTAAAATTTTTGATGACCTGCTGCGACGCTTTTTT
TCTGGCAAGATAGTCTTGTAAATGCGGGCCAAGATCTGCACACTGGTATTTCGGTTTTTGGGGCCGCGGG
CGGCGACGGGGCCCGTGCGTCCCAGCGCACATGTTCGGCGAGGCGGGGCCTGCGAGCGCGGCCACCGAGA
ATCGGACGGGGGTAGTCTCAAGCTGGCCGGCCTGCTCTGGTGCCTGGCCTCGCGCCGCCGTGTATCGCCC
CGCCCTGGGCGGCAAGGCTGGCCCGGTCGGCACCAGTTGCGTGAGCGGAAAGATGGCCGCTTCCCGGCCC
TGCTGCAGGGAGCTCAAAATGGAGGACGCGGCGCTCGGGAGAGCGGGCGGGTGAGTCACCCACACAAAGG
AAAAGGGCCTTTCCGTCCTCAGCCGTCGCTTCATGTGACTCCACGGAGTACCGGGCGCCGTCCAGGCACC
TCGATTAGTTCTCGAGCTTTTGGAGTACGTCGTCTTTAGGTTGGGGGGAGGGGTTTTATGCGATGGAGTT
TCCCCACACTGAGTGGGTGGAGACTGAAGTTAGGCCAGCTTGGCACTTGATGTAATTCTCCTTGGAATTT
GCCCTTTTTGAGTTTGGATCTTGGTTCATTCTCAAGCCTCAGACAGTGGTTCAAAGTTTTTTTCTTCCAT
TTCAGGTGTCGTGAAGCGGCCCTGCAGATATCAACAAGTTTGTACAAAAAAGCAGGCACCATGGCGGCGC
TGAGCGGTGGCGGTGGTGGCGGCGCGGAGCCGGGCCAGGCTCTGTTCAACGGGGACATGGAGCCCGAGGC
CGGCGCCGGCGCCGGCGCCGCGGCCTCTTCGGCTGCGGACCCTGCCATTCCGGAGGAGGTGTGGAATATC
AAACAAATGATTAAGTTGACACAGGAACATATAGAGGCCCTATTGGACAAATTTGGTGGGGAGCATAATC
CACCATCAATATATCTGGAGGCCTATGAAGAATACACCAGCAAGCTAGATGCACTCCAACAAAGAGAACA
ACAGTTATTGGAATCTCTGGGGAACGGAACTGATTTTTCTGTTTCTAGCTCTGCATCAATGGATACCGTT
ACATCTTCTTCCTCTTCTAGCCTTTCAGTGCTACCTTCATCTCTTTCAGTTTTTCAAAATCCCACAGATG
TGGCACGGAGCAACCCCAAGTCACCACAAAAACCTATCGTTAGAGTCTTCCTGCCCAACAAACAGAGGAC
AGTGGTACCTGCAAGGTGTGGAGTTACAGTCCGAGACAGTCTAAAGAAAGCACTGATGATGAGAGGTCTA
ATCCCAGAGTGCTGTGCTGTTTACAGAATTCAGGATGGAGAGAAGAAACCAATTGGTTGGGACACTGATA
TTTCCTGGCTTACTGGAGAAGAATTGCATGTGGAAGTGTTGGAGAATGTTCCACTTACAACACACAACTT
TGTACGAAAAACGTTTTTCACCTTAGCATTTTGTGACTTTTGTCGAAAGCTGCTTTTCCAGGGTTTCCGC
TGTCAAACATGTGGTTATAAATTTCACCAGCGTTGTAGTACAGAAGTTCCACTGATGTGTGTTAATTATG
ACCAACTTGATTTGCTGTTTGTCTCCAAGTTCTTTGAACACCACCCAATACCACAGGAAGAGGCGTCCTT
AGCAGAGACTGCCCTAACATCTGGATCATCCCCTTCCGCACCCGCCTCGGACTCTATTGGGCCCCAAATT
CTCACCAGTCCGTCTCCTTCAAAATCCATTCCAATTCCACAGCCCTTCCGACCAGCAGATGAAGATCATC
GAAATCAATTTGGGCAACGAGACCGATCCTCATCAGCTCCCAATGTGCATATAAACACAATAGAACCTGT
CAATATTGATGACTTGATTAGAGACCAAGGATTTCGTGGTGATGGAGGATCAACCACAGGTTTGTCTGCT
ACCCCCCCTGCCTCATTACCTGGCTCACTAACTAACGTGAAAGCCTTACAGAAATCTCCAGGACCTCAGC
GAGAAAGGAAGTCATCTTCATCCTCAGAAGACAGGAATCGAATGAAAACACTTGGTAGACGGGACTCGAG
TGATGATTGGGAGATTCCTGATGGGCAGATTACAGTGGGACAAAGAATTGGATCTGGATCATTTGGAACA
GTCTACAAGGGAAAGTGGCATGGTGATGTGGCAGTGAAAATGTTGAATGTGACAGCACCTACACCTCAGC
AGTTACAAGCCTTCAAAAATGAAGTAGGAGTACTCAGGAAAACACGACATGTGAATATCCTACTCTTCAT
GGGCTATTCCACAAAGCCACAACTGGCTATTGTTACCAAGTGGTGTGAGGGCTCCAGCTTGTATCACCAT
CTCCATATCATTGAGACCAAATTTGAGATGATCAAACTTATAGATATTGCACGACAGACTGCACAGGGCA
TGGATTACTTACACGCCAAGTCAATCATCCACAGAGACCTCAAGAGTAATAATATATTTCTTCATGAAGA
CCTCACAGTAAAAATAGGTGATTTTGGTCTAGCTACAGTGAAATCTCGATGGAGTGGGTCCCATCAGTTT
GAACAGTTGTCTGGATCCATTTTGTGGATGGCACCAGAAGTCATCAGAATGCAAGATAAAAATCCATACA
GCTTTCAGTCAGATGTATATGCATTTGGAATTGTTCTGTATGAATTGATGACTGGACAGTTACCTTATTC
AAACATCAACAACAGGGACCAGATAATTTTTATGGTGGGACGAGGATACCTGTCTCCAGATCTCAGTAAG
GTACGGAGTAACTGTCCAAAAGCCATGAAGAGATTAATGGCAGAGTGCCTCAAAAAGAAAAGAGATGAGA
GACCACTCTTTCCCCAAATTCTCGCCTCTATTGAGCTGCTGGCCCGCTCATTGCCAAAAATTCACCGCAG
TGCATCAGAACCCTCCTTGAATCGGGCTGGTTTCCAAACAGAGGATTTTAGTCTATATGCTTGTGCTTCT
CCAAAAACACCCATCCAGGCAGGGGGATATGGTGCGTTTCCTGTCCACTAGAACCCAGCTTTCTTGTACA
AAGTGGTGATATCCAATTAACCCTCACTAAAGGAATGAAATAGTGTTAAATGAGTGTCCCTATAGTGAGT
CGTATTACCACCCAACTTTTCTATACAAAGTGGTTGATATCCAGCACAGTGGCGGCCGCTCGAGTCTAGA
GGGCCCGCGGTTCGAAGGTAAGCCTATCCCTAACCCTCTCCTCGGTCTCGATTCTACGCGTACCGGTTAG
TAATGAGATCCCTCCCCCCCCCCTAACGTTACTGGCCGAAGCCGCTTGGAATAAGGCCGGTGTGCGTTTG
TCTATATGTTATTTTCCACCATATTGCCGTCTTTTGGCAATGTGAGGGCCCGGAAACCTGGCCCTGTCTT
CTTGACGAGCATTCCTAGGGGTCTTTCCCCTCTCGCCAAAGGAATGCAAGGTCTGTTGAATGTCGTGAAG
GAAGCAGTTCCTCTGGAAGCTTCTTGAAGACAAACAACGTCTGTAGCGACCCTTTGCAGGCAGCGGAACC
CCCCACCTGGCGACAGGTGCCTCTGCGGCCAAAAGCCACGTGTATAAGATACACCTGCAAAGGCGGCACA
ACCCCAGTGCCACGTTGTGAGTTGGATAGTTGTGGAAAGAGTCAAATGGCTCTCCTCAAGCGTATTCAAC
AAGGGGCTGAAGGATGCCCAGAAGGTACCCCATTGTATGGGATCTGATCTGGGGCCTCGGTGCACATGCT
TTACATGTGTTTAGTCGAGGTTAAAAAAACGTCTAGGCCCCCCGAACCACGGGGACGTGGTTTTCCTTTG
AAAAACACGATGATAATATGGCCACACATATGACCGAGTACAAGCCCACGGTGCGCCTCGCCACCCGCGA
CGACGTCCCCAGGGCCGTACGCACCCTCGCCGCCGCGTTCGCCGACTACCCCGCCACGCGCCACACCGTC
GATCCGGACCGCCACATCGAGCGGGTCACCGAGCTGCAAGAACTCTTCCTCACGCGCGTCGGGCTCGACA
TCGGCAAGGTGTGGGTCGCGGACGACGGCGCCGCGGTGGCGGTCTGGACCACGCCGGAGAGCGTCGAAGC
GGGGGCGGTGTTCGCCGAGATCGGCCCGCGCATGGCCGAGTTGAGCGGTTCCCGGCTGGCCGCGCAGCAA
CAGATGGAAGGCCTCCTGGCGCCGCACCGGCCCAAGGAGCCCGCGTGGTTCCTGGCCACCGTCGGCGTCT
CGCCCGACCACCAGGGCAAGGGTCTGGGCAGCGCCGTCGTGCTCCCCGGAGTGGAGGCGGCCGAGCGCGC
CGGGGTGCCCGCCTTCCTGGAGACCTCCGCGCCCCGCAACCTCCCCTTCTACGAGCGGCTCGGCTTCACC
GTCACCGCCGACGTCGAGGTGCCCGAAGGACCGCGCACCTGGTGCATGACCCGCAAGCCCGGTGCCTAAA
TCGATAGATCCTAATCAACCTCTGGATTACAAAATTTGTGAAAGATTGACTGGTATTCTTAACTATGTTG
CTCCTTTTACGCTATGTGGATACGCTGCTTTAATGCCTTTGTATCATGCTATTGCTTCCCGTATGGCTTT
CATTTTCTCCTCCTTGTATAAATCCTGGTTGCTGTCTCTTTATGAGGAGTTGTGGCCCGTTGTCAGGCAA
CGTGGCGTGGTGTGCACTGTGTTTGCTGACGCAACCCCCACTGGTTGGGGCATTGCCACCACCTGTCAGC
TCCTTTCCGGGACTTTCGCTTTCCCCCTCCCTATTGCCACGGCGGAACTCATCGCCGCCTGCCTTGCCCG
CTGCTGGACAGGGGCTCGGCTGTTGGGCACTGACAATTCCGTGGTGTTGTCGGGGAAATCATCGTCCTTT
CCTTGGCTGCTCGCCTGTGTTGCCACCTGGATTCTGCGCGGGACGTCCTTCTGCTACGTCCCTTCGGCCC
TCAATCCAGCGGACCTTCCTTCCCGCGGCCTGCTGCCGGCTCTGCGGCCTCTTCCGCGTCTTCGCCTTCG
CCCTCAGACGAGTCGGATCTCCCTTTGGGCCGCCTCCCCGCCTGAGATCCTTTAAGACCAATGACTTACA
AGGCAGCTGTAGATCTTAGCCACTTTTTAAAAGAAAAGGGGGGACTGGAAGGGCTAATTCACTCCCAACG
AAGACAAGATCTGCTTTTTGCTTGTACTGGGTCTCTCTGGTTAGACCAGATCTGAGCCTGGGAGCTCTCT
GGCTAACTAGGGAACCCACTGCTTAAGCCTCAATAAAGCTTGCCTTGAGTGCTTCAAGTAGTGTGTGCCC
GTCTGTTGTGTGACTCTGGTAACTAGAGATCCCTCAGACCCTTTTAGTCAGTGTGGAAAATCTCTAGCAG
TAGTAGTTCATGTCATCTTATTATTCAGTATTTATAACTTGCAAAGAAATGAATATCAGAGAGTGAGAGG
CCCGGGTTAATTAAGGAAAGGGCTAGATCATTCTTGAAGACGAAAGGGCCTCGTGATACGCCTATTTTTA
TAGGTTAATGTCATGATAATAATGGTTTCTTAGACGTCAGGTGGCACTTTTCGGGGAAATGTGCGCGGAA
CCCCTATTTGTTTATTTTTCTAAATACATTCAAATATGTATCCGCTCATGAGACAATAACCCTGATAAAT
GCTTCAATAATATTGAAAAAGGAAGAGTATGAGTATTCAACATTTCCGTGTCGCCCTTATTCCCTTTTTT
GCGGCATTTTGCCTTCCTGTTTTTGCTCACCCAGAAACGCTGGTGAAAGTAAAAGATGCTGAAGATCAGT
TGGGTGCACGAGTGGGTTACATCGAACTGGATCTCAACAGCGGTAAGATCCTTGAGAGTTTTCGCCCCGA
AGAACGTTTTCCAATGATGAGCACTTTTAAAGTTCTGCTATGTGGCGCGGTATTATCCCGTGTTGACGCC
GGGCAAGAGCAACTCGGTCGCCGCATACACTATTCTCAGAATGACTTGGTTGAGTACTCACCAGTCACAG
AAAAGCATCTTACGGATGGCATGACAGTAAGAGAATTATGCAGTGCTGCCATAACCATGAGTGATAACAC
TGCGGCCAACTTACTTCTGACAACGATCGGAGGACCGAAGGAGCTAACCGCTTTTTTGCACAACATGGGG
GATCATGTAACTCGCCTTGATCGTTGGGAACCGGAGCTGAATGAAGCCATACCAAACGACGAGCGTGACA
CCACGATGCCTGTAGCAATGGCAACAACGTTGCGCAAACTATTAACTGGCGAACTACTTACTCTAGCTTC
CCGGCAACAATTAATAGACTGGATGGAGGCGGATAAAGTTGCAGGACCACTTCTGCGCTCGGCCCTTCCG
GCTGGCTGGTTTATTGCTGATAAATCTGGAGCCGGTGAGCGTGGGTCTCGCGGTATCATTGCAGCACTGG
GGCCAGATGGTAAGCCCTCCCGTATCGTAGTTATCTACACGACGGGGAGTCAGGCAACTATGGATGAACG
AAATAGACAGATCGCTGAGATAGGTGCCTCACTGATTAAGCATTGGTAACTGTCAGACCAAGTTTACTCA
TATATACTTTAGATTGATTTAAAACTTCATTTTTAATTTAAAAGGATCTAGGTGAAGATCCTTTTTGATA
ATCTCATGACCAAAATCCCTTAACGTGAGTTTTCGTTCCACTGAGCGTCAGACCCCGTAGAAAAGATCAA
AGGATCTTCTTGAGATCCTTTTTTTCTGCGCGTAATCTGCTGCTTGCAAACAAAAAAACCACCGCTACCA
GCGGTGGTTTGTTTGCCGGATCAAGAGCTACCAACTCTTTTTCCGAAGGTAACTGGCTTCAGCAGAGCGC
AGATACCAAATACTGTTCTTCTAGTGTAGCCGTAGTTAGGCCACCACTTCAAGAACTCTGTAGCACCGCC
TACATACCTCGCTCTGCTAATCCTGTTACCAGTGGCTGCTGCCAGTGGCGATAAGTCGTGTCTTACCGGG
TTGGACTCAAGACGATAGTTACCGGATAAGGCGCAGCGGTCGGGCTGAACGGGGGGTTCGTGCACACAGC
CCAGCTTGGAGCGAACGACCTACACCGAACTGAGATACCTACAGCGTGAGCTATGAGAAAGCGCCACGCT
TCCCGAAGGGAGAAAGGCGGACAGGTATCCGGTAAGCGGCAGGGTCGGAACAGGAGAGCGCACGAGGGAG
CTTCCAGGGGGAAACGCCTGGTATCTTTATAGTCCTGTCGGGTTTCGCCACCTCTGACTTGAGCGTCGAT
TTTTGTGATGCTCGTCAGGGGGGCGGAGCCTATGGAAAAACGCCAGCAACGCGGCCTTTTTACGGTTCCT
GGCCTTTTGCTGGCCTTTTGCTCACATGTTCTTTCCTGCGTTATCCCCTGATTCTGTGGATAACCGTATT
ACCGCCTTTGAGTGAGCTGATACCGCTCGCCGCAGCCGAACGACCGAGCGCAGCGAGTCAGTGAGCGAGG
AAGCGGAAGAGCGCCCAATACGCAAACCGCCTCTCCCCGCGCGTTGGCCGATTCATTAATGCAGCAAGCT
CATGGCTGACTAATTTTTTTTATTTATGCAGAGGCCGAGGCCGCCTCGGCCTCTGAGCTATTCCAGAAGT
AGTGAGGAGGCTTTTTTGGAGGCCTAGGCTTTTGCAAAAAGCTCCCCGTGGCACGACAGGTTTCCCGACT
GGAAAGCGGGCAGTGAGCGCAACGCAATTAATGTGAGTTAGCTCACTCATTAGGCACCCCAGGCTTTACA
CTTTATGCTTCCGGCTCGTATGTTGTGTGGAATTGTGAGCGGATAACAATTTCACACAGGAAACAGCTAT
GACATGATTACGAATTTCACAAATAAAGCATTTTTTTCACTGCATTCTAGTTGTGGTTTGTCCAAACTCA
TCAATGTATCTTATCATGTCTGGATCAACTGGATAACTCAAGCTAACCAAAATCATCCCAAACTTCCCAC
CCCATACCCTATTACCACTGCCAATTACCTGTGGTTTCATTTACTCTAAACCTGTGATTCCTCTGAATTA
TTTTCATTTTAAAGAAATTGTATTTGTTAAATATGTACTACAAACTTAGTAGTTGGAAGGGCTAATTCAC
TCCCAAAGAAGACAAGATATCCTTGATCTGTGGATCTACCACACACAAGGCTACTTCCCTGATTAGCAGA
ACTACACACCAGGGCCAGGGGTCAGATATCCACTGACCTTTGGATGGTGCTACAAGCTAGTACCAGTTGA
GCCAGATAAGGTAGAAGAGGCCAATAAAGGAGAGAACACCAGCTTGTTACACCCTGTGAGCCTGCATGGG
ATGGATGACCCGGAGAGAGAAGTGTTAGAGTGGAGGTTTGACAGCCGCCTAGCATTTCATCACGTGGCCC
GAGAGCTGCATCCGGAGTACTTCAAGAACTGCTGATATCGAGCTTGCTACAAGGGACTTTCCGCTGGGGA
CTTTCCAGGGAGGCGTGGCCTGGGCGGGACTGGGGAGTGGCGAGCCCTCAGATCCTGCATATAAGCAGCT
GCTTTTTGCCTGTACTGGGTCTCTCTGGTTAGACCAGATCTGAGCCTGGGAGCTCTCTGGCTAACTAGGG
AACCCACTGCTTAAGCCTCAATAAAGCTTGCCTTGAGTGCTTCAAGTAGTGTGTGCCCGTCTGTTGTGTG
ACTCTGGTAACTAGAGATCCCTCAGACCCTTTTAGTCAGTGTGGAAAATCTCTAGCAGTGGCGCCCGAAC
AGGGACTTGAAAGCGAAAGGGAAACCAGAGGAGCTCTCTCGACGCAGGACTCGGCTTGCTGAAGCGCGCA
CGGCAAGAGGCGAGGGGCGGCGACTGGTGAGTACGCCAAAAATTTTGACTAGCGGAGGCTAGAAGGAGAG
AGATGGGTGCGAGAGCGTCAGTATTAAGCGGGGGAGAATTAGATCGCGATGGGAAAAAATTCGGTTAAGG
CCAGGGGGAAAGAAAAAATATAAATTAAAACATATAGTATGGGCAAGCAGGGAGCTAGAACGATTCGCAG
TTAATCCTGGCCTGTTAGAAACATCAGAAGGCTGTAGACAAATACTGGGACAGCTACAACCATCCCTTCA
GACAGGATCAGAAGAACTTAGATCATTATATAATACAGTAGCAACCCTCTATTGTGTGCATCAAAGGATA
GAGATAAAAGACACCAAGGAAGCTTTAGACAAGATAGAGGAAGAGCAAAACAAAAGTAAGACCACCGCAC
AGCAAGCGGCCGGCCGCTGATCTTCAGACCTGGAGGAGGAGATATGAGGGACAATTGGAGAAGTGAATTA
TATAAATATAAAGTAGTAAAAATTGAACCATTAGGAGTAGCACCCACCAAGGCAAAGAGAAGAGTGGTGC
AGAGAGAAAAAAGAGCAGTGGGAATAGGAGCTTTGTTCCTTGGGTTCTTGGGAGCAGCAGGAAGCACTAT
GGGCGCAGCGTCAATGACGCTGACGGTACAGGCCAGACAATTATTGTCTGGTATAGTGCAGCAGCAGAAC
AATTTGCTGAGGGCTATTGAGGCGCAACAGCATCTGTTGCAACTCACAGTCTGGGGCATCAAGCAGCTCC
AGGCAAGAATCCTGGCTGTGGAAAGATACCTAAAGGATCAACAGCTCCTGGGGATTTGGGGTTGCTCTGG
AAAACTCATTTGCACCACTGCTGTGCCTTGGAATGCTAGTTGGAGTAATAAATCTCTGGAACAGATTTGG
AATCACACGACCTGGATGGAGTGGGACAGAGAAATTAACAATTACACAAGCTTAATACACTCCTTAATTG
AAGAATCGCAAAACCAGCAAGAAAAGAATGAACAAGAATTATTGGAATTAGATAAATGGGCAAGTTTGTG
GAATTGGTTTAACATAACAAATTGGCTGTGGTATATAAAATTATTCATAATGATAGTAGGAGGCTTGGTA
GGTTTAAGAATAGTTTTTGCTGTACTTTCTATAGTGAATAGAGTTAGGCAGGGATATTCACCATTATCGT
TTCAGACCCACCTCCCAACCCCGAGGGGACCCGACAGGCCCGAAGGAATAGAAGAAGAAGGTGGAGAGAG
AGACAGAGACAGATCCATTCGATTAGTGAACGGATCTCGACGGTATCGCCGAATTCACAAATGGCAGTAT
TCATCCACAA
Features (pLannotate 1.2.2; 30 found; start..end, strand, type, name):
      1..118     +  misc_feature   cPPT/CTS: central polypurine tract and central termination sequence of HIV-1
    166..1344    +  promoter       EF-1α promoter: strong constitutive promoter for human elongation factor EF-1α
   1365..1385    +  protein_bind   attB1: mutant version of attB; core recombination site for the Gateway® BP reaction BP Clonase™
   1391..3688    +  CDS            BRAF: BRAF_HUMAN - Also known as BRAF1, RAFB1. Experimental evidence at protein level: Swiss-Prot protein existence level 1. Protein kinase involved in the transduction of mitogenic signals from the cell membrane to the nucleus (Probable). Phosphorylates MAP2K1, and thereby activates the MAP kinase signal transduction pathway (PubMed:21441910, PubMed:29433126). May play a role in the postsynaptic responses of hippocampal neurons (PubMed:1508179). From Homo sapiens (Human).
   3693..3717    -  protein_bind   attB2: mutant version of attB; recombination site for the Gateway® BP reaction BP Clonase™
   3725..3743    +  promoter       T3 promoter: promoter for bacteriophage T3 RNA polymerase
   3769..3787    -  promoter       T7 promoter: promoter for bacteriophage T7 RNA polymerase
   3793..3811    -  protein_bind   attB4 (fragment): mutant version of attB; core recombination site for the Gateway® BP reaction BP Clonase™
   3867..3908    +  CDS            V5 tag: epitope tag from simian virus 5
   4034..4496    +  misc_feature   IRES: internal ribosome entry site (IRES) of the encephalomyocarditis virus (EMCV)
   4510..5107    +  CDS            PuroR (fragment): puromycin N-acetyltransferase; pac from Streptomyces; confers resistance to puromycin
   5123..5711    +  misc_feature   WPRE: woodchuck hepatitis virus posttranscriptional regulatory element
   5719..5784    +  CDS            nef (fragment): NEF_HV1Z2 - Experimental evidence at protein level: Swiss-Prot protein existence level 1. Extracellular Nef protein targets CD4(+) T-lymphocytes for apoptosis by interacting with CXCR4 surface receptors. From Human immunodeficiency virus type 1 group M subtype D (isolate Z2/CDC-Z34) (HIV-1).
   5786..6019    +  LTR            3' LTR (ΔU3): self-inactivating 3' long terminal repeat (LTR) from HIV-1
   6224..6328    +  promoter       AmpR promoter: bla
   6329..7189    +  CDS            AmpR: β-lactamase; bla; confers resistance to ampicillin, carbenicillin, and related antibiotics
   7360..7948    +  rep_origin     ori: high-copy-number ColE1/pMB1/pBR322/pUC origin of replication
   8131..8185    +  CDS            lacI (fragment): lac repressor; lacI; The lac repressor binds to the lac operator to inhibit transcription in E. coli. This inhibition can be relieved by adding lactose or isopropyl-β-D-thiogalactopyranoside (IPTG).
   8191..8284    +  rep_origin     SV40 ori (fragment): SV40 origin of replication
   8309..8346    +  CDS            lacI (fragment): lac repressor; lacI; The lac repressor binds to the lac operator to inhibit transcription in E. coli. This inhibition can be relieved by adding lactose or isopropyl-β-D-thiogalactopyranoside (IPTG).
   8359..8380    +  protein_bind   CAP binding site: CAP binding activates transcription in the presence of cAMP. E. coli catabolite activator protein
   8395..8425    +  promoter       lac promoter: promoter for the E. coli lac operon
   8429..8451    +  protein_bind   lac operator (fragment): The lac repressor binds to the lac operator to inhibit transcription in E. coli. This inhibition can be relieved by adding lactose or isopropyl-β-D-thiogalactopyranoside (IPTG). lac repressor encoded by lacI
   8483..8566    +  polyA_signal   SV40 poly(A) signal (fragment): SV40 polyadenylation signal
   8733..9062    +  CDS            nef (fragment): NEF_HV1BR - Experimental evidence at protein level: Swiss-Prot protein existence level 1. Extracellular Nef protein targets CD4(+) T-lymphocytes for apoptosis by interacting with CXCR4 surface receptors (PubMed:14990729). From Human immunodeficiency virus type 1 group M subtype B (isolate BRU/LAI) (HIV-1).
   9110..9367    +  LTR            5' LTR (truncated): truncated 5' long terminal repeat (LTR) from HIV-1
   9414..9539    +  misc_feature   HIV-1 Ψ: packaging signal of human immunodeficiency virus type 1
   9523..9861    +  CDS            HIV-1 gag (fragment): gag protein from human immunodeficiency virus 1; gag
  10036..10269   +  misc_feature   RRE: The Rev response element (RRE) of HIV-1 allows for Rev-dependent mRNA export from the nucleus to the cytoplasm.
  10646..10746   +  CDS            Rev (fragment): human immunodeficiency virus 1 (HIV-1) Rev protein; rev; enhances nuclear export of unspliced and incompletely spliced viral mRNAs
