[The description below was written by a language model from this plasmid's Addgene catalogue record and pLannotate feature annotations shown in this document.]
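Description:
pHAGE-BRAF-Q530K is an HIV-1-based, self-inactivating lentiviral expression plasmid built on the pHAGE backbone and carrying human BRAF with the Q530K substitution. It is propagated in E. coli as a high-copy plasmid through a ColE1/pUC-type origin and selected with ampicillin via the β-lactamase gene. A recombination-deficient strain is recorded for growth, as is common for LTR-containing vectors. The viral portion includes a truncated 5' LTR, the Ψ packaging signal with an adjoining gag fragment, the Rev response element for Rev-dependent nuclear export of the genomic RNA, the cPPT/CTS element that aids nuclear import in transduced cells, and a ΔU3 3' LTR that inactivates LTR-driven transcription after integration. Small fragments annotated as nef, Rev, lacI, SV40 ori and SV40 poly(A) appear to be residual backbone sequence rather than functional units.

The expression cassette is driven by the strong constitutive human EF-1α promoter. The BRAF open reading frame sits between attB1 and attB2 sites, consistent with its insertion by Gateway recombination. A V5 epitope tag is annotated downstream of attB2, but the record does not state whether it is fused in frame to BRAF. An EMCV IRES then directs translation of puromycin N-acetyltransferase from the same transcript, so transduced mammalian cells can be selected with puromycin. A WPRE precedes the 3' LTR to enhance transcript stability and expression. BRAF encodes a serine/threonine kinase that phosphorylates MAP2K1 and activates the MAP kinase pathway. The construct is intended for stable lentiviral expression of this variant, and it comes from a systematic effort to functionally annotate somatic cancer mutations.
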