Addgene plasmid #116192: pHAGE-BRAF-Q530K
Purpose: Lentiviral expression of BRAF Q530K
Depositing lab: Gordon Mills & Kenneth Scott. Depositing organization: Baylor College of Medicine. Publication: Systematic Functional Annotation of Somatic Mutations in Cancer. Ng PK, Li J, Jeong KJ, Shao S, Chen H, Tsang YH, Sengupta S, Wang Z, Bhavana VH, Tran R, Soewito S, Minussi DC, Moreno D, Kong K, Dogruluk T, Lu H, Gao J, Tokheim C, Zhou DC, Johnson AM, Zeng J, Ip CKM, Ju Z, Wester M, Yu S, Li Y, Vellano CP, Schultz N, Karchin R, Ding L, Lu Y, Cheung LWT, Chen K, Shaw KR, Meric-Bernstam F, Scott KL, Yi S, Sahni N, Liang H, Mills GB. Cancer Cell. 2018 Mar 12;33(3):450-462.e10. doi: 10.1016/j.ccell.2018.01.021. PubMed 29533785.
Backbone
  Vector backbone: pHAGE
  Vector type: Lentiviral
Growth in bacteria
  Bacterial resistance: Ampicillin, 100 μg/mL
  Growth temperature: 37°C
  Growth strain: Stbl3
  Copy number: High Copy
Gene/Insert
  Gene/Insert name: BRAF
  Species: H. sapiens (human)
  Mutation: Q530K
  Entrez Gene: BRAF (a.k.a. B-RAF1, B-raf, BRAF-1, BRAF1, NS7, RAFB1)
  Cloning method: Gateway Cloning
Terms and licenses: Academic/Nonprofit Terms; Industry Terms: Not Available to Industry
How to cite: pHAGE-BRAF-Q530K was a gift from Gordon Mills & Kenneth Scott (Addgene plasmid # 116192 ; http://n2t.net/addgene:116192 ; RRID:Addgene_116192)
