>Addgene plasmid #116192 | pHAGE-BRAF-Q530K | depositor partial sequence | sequence record 219065 | insert
ATGGCGGCGCTGAGCGGTGGCGGTGGTGGCGGCGCGGAGCCGGGCCAGGCTCTGTTCAACGGGGACATGG
AGCCCGAGGCCGGCGCCGGCGCCGGCGCCGCGGCCTCTTCGGCTGCGGACCCTGCCATTCCGGAGGAGGT
GTGGAATATCAAACAAATGATTAAGTTGACACAGGAACATATAGAGGCCCTATTGGACAAATTTGGTGGG
GAGCATAATCCACCATCAATATATCTGGAGGCCTATGAAGAATACACCAGCAAGCTAGATGCACTCCAAC
AAAGAGAACAACAGTTATTGGAATCTCTGGGGAACGGAACTGATTTTTCTGTTTCTAGCTCTGCATCAAT
GGATACCGTTACATCTTCTTCCTCTTCTAGCCTTTCAGTGCTACCTTCATCTCTTTCAGTTTTTCAAAAT
CCCACAGATGTGGCACGGAGCAACCCCAAGTCACCACAAAAACCTATCGTTAGAGTCTTCCTGCCCAACA
AACAGAGGACAGTGGTACCTGCAAGGTGTGGAGTTACAGTCCGAGACAGTCTAAAGAAAGCACTGATGAT
GAGAGGTCTAATCCCAGAGTGCTGTGCTGTTTACAGAATTCAGGATGGAGAGAAGAAACCAATTGGTTGG
GACACTGATATTTCCTGGCTTACTGGAGAAGAATTGCATGTGGAAGTGTTGGAGAATGTTCCACTTACAA
CACACAACTTTGTACGAAAAACGTTTTTCACCTTAGCATTTTGTGACTTTTGTCGAAAGCTGCTTTTCCA
GGGTTTCCGCTGTCAAACATGTGGTTATAAATTTCACCAGCGTTGTAGTACAGAAGTTCCACTGATGTGT
GTTAATTATGACCAACTTGATTTGCTGTTTGTCTCCAAGTTCTTTGAACACCACCCAATACCACAGGAAG
AGGCGTCCTTAGCAGAGACTGCCCTAACATCTGGATCATCCCCTTCCGCACCCGCCTCGGACTCTATTGG
GCCCCAAATTCTCACCAGTCCGTCTCCTTCAAAATCCATTCCAATTCCACAGCCCTTCCGACCAGCAGAT
GAAGATCATCGAAATCAATTTGGGCAACGAGACCGATCCTCATCAGCTCCCAATGTGCATATAAACACAA
TAGAACCTGTCAATATTGATGACTTGATTAGAGACCAAGGATTTCGTGGTGATGGAGGATCAACCACAGG
TTTGTCTGCTACCCCCCCTGCCTCATTACCTGGCTCACTAACTAACGTGAAAGCCTTACAGAAATCTCCA
GGACCTCAGCGAGAAAGGAAGTCATCTTCATCCTCAGAAGACAGGAATCGAATGAAAACACTTGGTAGAC
GGGACTCGAGTGATGATTGGGAGATTCCTGATGGGCAGATTACAGTGGGACAAAGAATTGGATCTGGATC
ATTTGGAACAGTCTACAAGGGAAAGTGGCATGGTGATGTGGCAGTGAAAATGTTGAATGTGACAGCACCT
ACACCTCAGCAGTTACAAGCCTTCAAAAATGAAGTAGGAGTACTCAGGAAAACACGACATGTGAATATCC
TACTCTTCATGGGCTATTCCACAAAGCCACAACTGGCTATTGTTACCAAGTGGTGTGAGGGCTCCAGCTT
GTATCACCATCTCCATATCATTGAGACCAAATTTGAGATGATCAAACTTATAGATATTGCACGACAGACT
GCACAGGGCATGGATTACTTACACGCCAAGTCAATCATCCACAGAGACCTCAAGAGTAATAATATATTTC
TTCATGAAGACCTCACAGTAAAAATAGGTGATTTTGGTCTAGCTACAGTGAAATCTCGATGGAGTGGGTC
CCATCAGTTTGAACAGTTGTCTGGATCCATTTTGTGGATGGCACCAGAAGTCATCAGAATGCAAGATAAA
AATCCATACAGCTTTCAGTCAGATGTATATGCATTTGGAATTGTTCTGTATGAATTGATGACTGGACAGT
TACCTTATTCAAACATCAACAACAGGGACCAGATAATTTTTATGGTGGGACGAGGATACCTGTCTCCAGA
TCTCAGTAAGGTACGGAGTAACTGTCCAAAAGCCATGAAGAGATTAATGGCAGAGTGCCTCAAAAAGAAA
AGAGATGAGAGACCACTCTTTCCCCAAATTCTCGCCTCTATTGAGCTGCTGGCCCGCTCATTGCCAAAAA
TTCACCGCAGTGCATCAGAACCCTCCTTGAATCGGGCTGGTTTCCAAACAGAGGATTTTAGTCTATATGC
TTGTGCTTCTCCAAAAACACCCATCCAGGCAGGGGGATATGGTGCGTTTCCTGTCCACTAG
